>Addgene plasmid #1712 | pPD117.20 | depositor full sequence | sequence record 318 | Author sequence
ATGACCATGATTACGCCAAGCTTGCATGCCTGCAGGTCGACTAGAGGATCCTCGTGTTACTTGAATATCA
AACTTATTGGATACATTCATCTTCTACACTCGGGCTCAAAAGAGCTCAAAACAAATGTGCTCTATCGACA
ACTCCTCCCCCCATTCGGTCACCCATTCAGCGTCGCATTCATCGCCGCGCGTTCGTCCTCCTCGACACCA
ATACCTCCTTCATTCTTCAACGTTAGTGGGGCTATATGACCAGTCGTTTTGCAATTAATGTATGATTCTC
TCCGTCTACACCACTGGAAACCCATGTCCTCTTTCTTTGTTTCTTCGTCTCGTTGTCAACGTCTATTCAA
ACCACGTGCTATTTCTTGAGTTTTGTTGTCTTCTCCCAATCCATCACTAGTCTGTTCTTCCTTGCATTTT
TTTGATCGAATTTTTAAAACTCCTCTCATAATTTTTATGTTAATAATTCACTATCCACTTGATTGTATTT
AATTTTCAGTAAAAATAAAGGCATCGGCTAGAGGATCCCCGGGATTGGCCAAAGGACCCAAAGGAGGACC
CTTGGAGGGTACCGGTAGAAAAAATGAGTAAAGGAGAAGAACTTTTCACTGGAGTTGTCCCAATTCTTGT
TGAATTAGATGGTGATGTTAATGGGCACAAATTTTCTGTCAGTGGAGAGGGTGAAGGTGATGCAACATAC
GGAAAACTTACCCTTAAATTTATTTGCACTACTGGAAAACTACCTGTTCCATGGGTAAGTTTAAACATAT
ATATACTAACTAACCCTGATTATTTAAATTTTCAGCCAACACTTGTCACTACTCTCACTTATGGTGTTCA
ATGCTTCTCGAGATACCCAGATCATATGAAACAGCATGACTTTTTCAAGAGTGCCATGCCCGAAGGTTAT
GTACAGGAAAGAACTATATTTTTCAAAGATGACGGGAACTACAAGACACGTAAGTTTAAACAGTTCGGTA
CTAACTAACCATACATATTTAAATTTTCAGGTGCTGAAGTCAAGTTTGAAGGTGATACCCTTGTTAATAG
AATCGAGTTAAAAGGTATTGATTTTAAAGAAGATGGAAACATTCTTGGACACAAATTGGAATACAACTAT
AACTCACACAATGTATACATCATGGCAGACAAACAAAAGAATGGAATCAAAGTTGTAAGTTTAAACATGA
TTTTACTAACTAACTAATCTGATTTAAATTTTCAGAACTTCAAAATTAGACACAACATTGAAGATGGAAG
CGTTCAACTAGCAGACCATTATCAACAAAATACTCCAATTGGCGATGGCCCTGTCCTTTTACCAGACAAC
CATTACCTGTCCACACAATCTGCCCTTTCGAAAGATCCCAACGAAAAGAGAGACCACATGGTCCTTCTTG
AGTTTGTAACAGCTGCTGGGATTACACATGGCATGGACGAACTATACAAAAGCCCACAAGCTTTGGAATT
CGCTAGCCGGCCATACAAGTAATCCGGATGATCGACGCCAACGTCGTTGAATTTTCAAATTTTAAATACT
GAATATTTGTTTTTTTTCCTATTATTTATTTATTCTCTTTGTGTTTTTTTTCTTGCTTTCTAAAAAATTA
ATTCAATCCAAATCTAAACATTTTTTTTTCTCTTTCCGTCTCCCAATTCGTATTCCGCTCCTCTCATCTG
AACACAATGTGCAAGTTTATTTATCTTCTCGCTTTCATTTCATTAGGACGTGGGGGGAATTGGTGGAAGG
GGGAAACACACAAAAGGATGATGGAAATGAAATAAGGACACACAATATGCAACAACATTCAATTCAGAAA
TATGGAGGAAGGTTTAAAAGAAAACATAAAAATATATAGAGGAGGAAGGAAAACTAGTAAAAAATAAGCA
AAGAAATTAGGCGAACGATGAGAATTGTCCTCGCTTGGGCCCTTTCGTCTCGCGCGTTTCGGTGATGACG
GTGAAAACCTCTGACACATGCAGCTCCCGGAGACGGTCACAGCTTGTCTGTAAGCGGATGCCGGGAGCAG
ACAAGCCCGTCAGGGCGCGTCAGCGGGTGTTGGCGGGTGTCGGGGCTGGCTTAACTATGCGGCATCAGAG
CAGATTGTACTGAGAGTGCACCATATGCGGTGTGAAATACCGCACAGATGCGTAAGGAGAAAATACCGCA
TCAGGCGGCCTTAAGGGCCTCGTGATACGCCTATTTTTATAGGTTAATGTCATGATAATAATGGTTTCTT
AGACGTCAGGTGGCACTTTTCGGGGAAATGTGCGCGGAACCCCTATTTGTTTATTTTTCTAAATACATTC
AAATATGTATCCGCTCATGAGACAATAACCCTGATAAATGCTTCAATAATATTGAAAAAGGAAGAGTATG
AGTATTCAACATTTCCGTGTCGCCCTTATTCCCTTTTTTGCGGCATTTTGCCTTCCTGTTTTTGCTCACC
CAGAAACGCTGGTGAAAGTAAAAGATGCTGAAGATCAGTTGGGTGCACGAGTGGGTTACATCGAACTGGA
TCTCAACAGCGGTAAGATCCTTGAGAGTTTTCGCCCCGAAGAACGTTTTCCAATGATGAGCACTTTTAAA
GTTCTGCTATGTGGCGCGGTATTATCCCGTATTGACGCCGGGCAAGAGCAACTCGGTCGCCGCATACACT
ATTCTCAGAATGACTTGGTTGAGTACTCACCAGTCACAGAAAAGCATCTTACGGATGGCATGACAGTAAG
AGAATTATGCAGTGCTGCCATAACCATGAGTGATAACACTGCGGCCAACTTACTTCTGACAACGATCGGA
GGACCGAAGGAGCTAACCGCTTTTTTGCACAACATGGGGGATCATGTAACTCGCCTTGATCGTTGGGAAC
CGGAGCTGAATGAAGCCATACCAAACGACGAGCGTGACACCACGATGCCTGTAGCAATGGCAACAACGTT
GCGCAAACTATTAACTGGCGAACTACTTACTCTAGCTTCCCGGCAACAATTAATAGACTGGATGGAGGCG
GATAAAGTTGCAGGACCACTTCTGCGCTCGGCCCTTCCGGCTGGCTGGTTTATTGCTGATAAATCTGGAG
CCGGTGAGCGTGGGTCTCGCGGTATCATTGCAGCACTGGGGCCAGATGGTAAGCCCTCCCGTATCGTAGT
TATCTACACGACGGGGAGTCAGGCAACTATGGATGAACGAAATAGACAGATCGCTGAGATAGGTGCCTCA
CTGATTAAGCATTGGTAACTGTCAGACCAAGTTTACTCATATATACTTTAGATTGATTTAAAACTTCATT
TTTAATTTAAAAGGATCTAGGTGAAGATCCTTTTTGATAATCTCATGACCAAAATCCCTTAACGTGAGTT
TTCGTTCCACTGAGCGTCAGACCCCGTAGAAAAGATCAAAGGATCTTCTTGAGATCCTTTTTTTCTGCGC
GTAATCTGCTGCTTGCAAACAAAAAAACCACCGCTACCAGCGGTGGTTTGTTTGCCGGATCAAGAGCTAC
CAACTCTTTTTCCGAAGGTAACTGGCTTCAGCAGAGCGCAGATACCAAATACTGTCCTTCTAGTGTAGCC
GTAGTTAGGCCACCACTTCAAGAACTCTGTAGCACCGCCTACATACCTCGCTCTGCTAATCCTGTTACCA
GTGGCTGCTGCCAGTGGCGATAAGTCGTGTCTTACCGGGTTGGACTCAAGACGATAGTTACCGGATAAGG
CGCAGCGGTCGGGCTGAACGGGGGGTTCGTGCACACAGCCCAGCTTGGAGCGAACGACCTACACCGAACT
GAGATACCTACAGCGTGAGCATTGAGAAAGCGCCACGCTTCCCGAAGGGAGAAAGGCGGACAGGTATCCG
GTAAGCGGCAGGGTCGGAACAGGAGAGCGCACGAGGGAGCTTCCAGGGGGAAACGCCTGGTATCTTTATA
GTCCTGTCGGGTTTCGCCACCTCTGACTTGAGCGTCGATTTTTGTGATGCTCGTCAGGGGGGCGGAGCCT
ATGGAAAAACGCCAGCAACGCGGCCTTTTTACGGTTCCTGGCCTTTTGCTGGCCTTTTGCTCACATGTTC
TTTCCTGCGTTATCCCCTGATTCTGTGGATAACCGTATTACCGCCTTTGAGTGAGCTGATACCGCTCGCC
GCAGCCGAACGACCGAGCGCAGCGAGTCAGTGAGCGAGGAAGCGGAAGAGCGCCCAATACGCAAACCGCC
TCTCCCCGCGCGTTGGCCGATTCATTAATGCAGCTGGCACGACAGGTTTCCCGACTGGAAAGCGGGCAGT
GAGCGCAACGCAATTAATGTGAGTTAGCTCACTCATTAGGCACCCCAGGCTTTACACTTTATGCTTCCGG
CTCGTATGTTGTGTGGAATTGTGAGCGGATAACAATTTCACACAGGAAACAGCT
Features (pLannotate 1.2.2; 11 found; start..end, strand, type, name):
     18..42      -  misc_feature   MCS (fragment): pUC18/19 multiple cloning site
    587..1450    +  CDS            EGFP: EGFP is a basic (constitutively fluorescent) green fluorescent protein published in 1996, derived from Aequorea victoria. It is reported to be a rapidly-maturing weak dimer with moderate acid sensitivity.
   1939..1974    +  CDS            rop (fragment): Rop protein, which maintains plasmids at low copy number; rop
   2076..2175    +  misc_feature   bom (fragment): basis of mobility region from pBR322
   2273..2377    +  promoter       AmpR promoter: bla
   2378..3238    +  CDS            AmpR: β-lactamase; bla; confers resistance to ampicillin, carbenicillin, and related antibiotics
   3409..3997    +  rep_origin     ori: high-copy-number ColE1/pMB1/pBR322/pUC origin of replication
   4180..4272    +  CDS            lacI (fragment): lac repressor; lacI; The lac repressor binds to the lac operator to inhibit transcription in E. coli. This inhibition can be relieved by adding lactose or isopropyl-β-D-thiogalactopyranoside (IPTG).
   4285..4306    +  protein_bind   CAP binding site: CAP binding activates transcription in the presence of cAMP. E. coli catabolite activator protein
   4321..4351    +  promoter       lac promoter: promoter for the E. coli lac operon
   4359..4375    +  protein_bind   lac operator: The lac repressor binds to the lac operator to inhibit transcription in E. coli. This inhibition can be relieved by adding lactose or isopropyl-β-D-thiogalactopyranoside (IPTG). lac repressor encoded by lacI
