[The description below was written by a language model from this plasmid's Addgene catalogue record and pLannotate feature annotations shown in this document.]
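Description:
pPD117.20 is a 4,394 bp Caenorhabditis elegans expression vector from the Fire Lab vector kit, catalogued as an empty backbone with no dedicated insert. The parent backbone is listed as unknown, but the annotated features point to a pUC-type bacterial scaffold. It carries a high-copy ColE1/pMB1 origin, the β-lactamase gene with its own promoter for ampicillin selection, and remnants of the lac region (CAP binding site, lac promoter and operator, and a lacI fragment) next to a fragment of the pUC18/19 multiple cloning site. Short rop and bom fragments are also detected, presumably carried over from earlier pBR322-derived cloning steps. The plasmid is propagated as a high-copy plasmid in standard E. coli cloning strains.

The worm-specific payload is described only in the catalogue's list of modules. This names two unc-37-derived segments (unc37-448 and unc37Tsa), followed by a GFP coding region divided into gfpN and gfpC portions, and then a let-858 3′ region. GFP carries the F64L and S65T substitutions, which explains why the automated annotation labels the roughly 860 bp reading frame as EGFP. It is interrupted by three synthetic introns (IVSR, IVSS, IVST), a feature of Fire Lab vectors that improves expression in C. elegans transgenes. The let-858 3′ sequence would supply the 3′ UTR and polyadenylation signals. The unc-37 segments lie upstream of GFP and probably provide 5′ regulatory and trans-splice acceptor sequence, but the record does not define their function, and the feature table does not annotate them, the introns or the 3′ region. The vector appears suited to GFP reporter or fusion constructs in worms, with details left to the 2005 kit documentation.
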