Addgene plasmid #1712: pPD117.20
Purpose: (Empty Backbone)
Depositing lab: Andrew Fire. Depositing organization: Carnegie Institution for Science.
Backbone
  Vector backbone: Unknown
  Backbone size (bp): 4394
  Vector type: Worm Expression
Growth in bacteria
  Bacterial resistance: Ampicillin, 100 μg/mL
  Growth temperature: 37°C
  Growth strain: DH5alpha
  Copy number: High Copy
Gene/Insert
  Gene/Insert name: None
  Tag / fusion protein: unc37-448, unc37Tsa, gfpN, IVSR, gfpF64L, gfpS65T, IVSS, IVST, gfpC, let8583'
  Cloning method: Restriction Enzyme
Terms and licenses: Academic/Nonprofit Terms; Industry Terms: Not Available to Industry
Depositor comments: See Fire Lab Vector Kit Documentation 2005. Fire Lab Miniprep Number pPD117.20, Ligation number L3704.
How to cite: pPD117.20 was a gift from Andrew Fire (Addgene plasmid # 1712 ; http://n2t.net/addgene:1712 ; RRID:Addgene_1712)
