>Addgene plasmid #1712 | pPD117.20 | addgene partial sequence | sequence record 16834 | 1712_m13reverse
GNNGNNGANAGAGGACCTCGTGTTACTTGAATATCAAACTTATTGGATACATTCATCTTCTACACTCGGG
CTCAAAAGAGCTCAAAACAAATGTGCTCTATCGACAACTCCTCCCCCCATTCGGTCACCCATTCAGCGTC
GCATTCATCGCCGCGCGTTCGTCCTCCTCGACACCAATACCTCCTTCATTCTTCAACGTTAGTGGGGCTA
TATGACCAGTCGTTTTGCAATTAATGTATGATTCTCTCCGTCTACACCACTGGAAACCCATGTCCTCTTT
CTTTGTTTCTTCGTCTCGTTGTCAACGTCTATTCAAACCACGTGCTATTTCTTGAGTTTTGTTGTCTTCT
CCCAATCCATCACTAGTCTGTTCTTCCTTGCATTTTTTTGATCGAATTTTTAAAACTCCTCTCATAATTT
TTATGTTAATAATTCACTATCCACTTGATTGTATTTAATTTTCAGTAAAAATAAAGGCATCGGCTAGAGG
ATCCCCGGGATTGGCCAAAGGATCCAAAGGAGGACCCTTGGAGGGTACCGGTAGAAAAAATGAGTAAAGG
AGAAGAACTTTTCACTGGAGTTGTCCCAATTCTTGTTGAATTAGATGGTGATGTTAATGGGCACAAATTT
TCTGTCAGTGGAGAGGGTGAAGGTGATGCAACATACGGAAAACTTACCCTTAAATTTATTTGCACTACTG
GAAAACTACCTGTTCCATGGGTAAGTTTAAACATATATATACTAACTAACCCTGATTATTTAAATTTTCA
GCCAACACTTGTCACTACTCTCACTTATGGTGTTCAATGCTTCTCGAGATACCCAGATCATATGAAACAG
CATGACTTTTTCAAGAGTGCCATGCCCGAAGGTTATGTACAGGAAAGAACTATATTTTTCAAAGATGACG
GGAACTACAAGACACGTAAGTTTAAACAGTTCGGTACTAACTAACCATACATATTTAAATTTTCAGGTGC
TGAAGTCAAGTTTGAAGGNGANACCCTNGGTAANAGAATCGAGTTAAAAGGNATNGATTTTAAAGAAAAN
GGAAACATTCTTGGAANCAAAATGGGAANACAACTATAACNCNCAAAAAGGTAAACATCATGGGCNNANA
AAAAAAAGAANGGGANTCAANGTGGNANGNTTAAAANNGAATTTNACNAACCAACCNAACCGGAATTTAA
ATTTTCCNAAACTNCNAAATTAAAACCAACATTGNNAAAGGGNAGGGGTTCCCTNGNNNAACCTTTNTCA
AAAAAAAACNCCATTGGGGNAGGGNCCGNNCCTTTTAAAAAA
